>Addgene plasmid #63606 | pX330A_FokI-1x6 | depositor full sequence | sequence record 105861 | pX330A_FokI-1x6 sequence 9473 bps
AGGTACCCGTTACATAACTTACGGTAAATGGCCCGCCTGGCTGACCGCCCAACGACCCCCGCCCATTGAC
GTCAATAGTAACGCCAATAGGGACTTTCCATTGACGTCAATGGGTGGAGTATTTACGGTAAACTGCCCAC
TTGGCAGTACATCAAGTGTATCATATGCCAAGTACGCCCCCTATTGACGTCAATGACGGTAAATGGCCCG
CCTGGCATTGTGCCCAGTACATGACCTTATGGGACTTTCCTACTTGGCAGTACATCTACGTATTAGTCAT
CGCTATTACCATGGTCGAGGTGAGCCCCACGTTCTGCTTCACTCTCCCCATCTCCCCCCCCTCCCCACCC
CCAATTTTGTATTTATTTATTTTTTAATTATTTTGTGCAGCGATGGGGGCGGGGGGGGGGGGGGGGCGCG
CGCCAGGCGGGGCGGGGCGGGGCGAGGGGCGGGGCGGGGCGAGGCGGAGAGGTGCGGCGGCAGCCAATCA
GAGCGGCGCGCTCCGAAAGTTTCCTTTTATGGCGAGGCGGCGGCGGCGGCGGCCCTATAAAAAGCGAAGC
GCGCGGCGGGCGGGAGTCGCTGCGACGCTGCCTTCGCCCCGTGCCCCGCTCCGCCGCCGCCTCGCGCCGC
CCGCCCCGGCTCTGACTGACCGCGTTACTCCCACAGGTGAGCGGGCGGGACGGCCCTTCTCCTCCGGGCT
GTAATTAGCTGAGCAAGAGGTAAGGGTTTAAGGGATGGTTGGTTGGTGGGGTATTAATGTTTAATTACCT
GGAGCACCTGCCTGAAATCACTTTTTTTCAGGTTGGACCGGTGCCACCATGCCTAAGAAGAAGCGGAAGG
TGAGCTCCCAACTCGTGAAGAGTGAACTTGAGGAGAAAAAGTCGGAGCTGCGGCACAAATTGAAATACGT
ACCGCATGAATACATCGAACTTATCGAAATTGCTAGGAACTCGACTCAAGACAGAATCCTTGAGATGAAG
GTAATGGAGTTCTTTATGAAGGTTTATGGATACCGAGGGAAGCATCTCGGTGGATCACGAAAACCCGACG
GAGCAATCTATACGGTGGGGAGCCCGATTGATTACGGAGTGATCGTCGACACGAAAGCCTACAGCGGTGG
GTACAATCTTCCCATCGGGCAGGCAGATGAGATGCAACGTTATGTCGAAGAAAATCAGACCAGGAACAAA
CACATCAATCCAAATGAGTGGTGGAAAGTGTATCCTTCATCAGTGACCGAGTTTAAGTTTTTGTTTGTCT
CTGGGCATTTCAAAGGCAACTATAAGGCCCAGCTCACACGGTTGAATCACATTACGAACTGCAATGGTGC
GGTTTTGTCCGTAGAGGAACTGCTCATTGGTGGAGAAATGATCAAAGCGGGAACTCTGACACTGGAAGAA
GTCAGACGCAAGTTTAACAATGGCGAGATCAATTTCGGTGGCGGTGGATCCGACAAGAAGTACAGCATCG
GCCTGGCCATCGGCACCAACTCTGTGGGCTGGGCCGTGATCACCGACGAGTACAAGGTGCCCAGCAAGAA
ATTCAAGGTGCTGGGCAACACCGACCGGCACAGCATCAAGAAGAACCTGATCGGAGCCCTGCTGTTCGAC
AGCGGCGAAACAGCCGAGGCCACCCGGCTGAAGAGAACCGCCAGAAGAAGATACACCAGACGGAAGAACC
GGATCTGCTATCTGCAAGAGATCTTCAGCAACGAGATGGCCAAGGTGGACGACAGCTTCTTCCACAGACT
GGAAGAGTCCTTCCTGGTGGAAGAGGATAAGAAGCACGAGCGGCACCCCATCTTCGGCAACATCGTGGAC
GAGGTGGCCTACCACGAGAAGTACCCCACCATCTACCACCTGAGAAAGAAACTGGTGGACAGCACCGACA
AGGCCGACCTGCGGCTGATCTATCTGGCCCTGGCCCACATGATCAAGTTCCGGGGCCACTTCCTGATCGA
GGGCGACCTGAACCCCGACAACAGCGACGTGGACAAGCTGTTCATCCAGCTGGTGCAGACCTACAACCAG
CTGTTCGAGGAAAACCCCATCAACGCCAGCGGCGTGGACGCCAAGGCCATCCTGTCTGCCAGACTGAGCA
AGAGCAGACGGCTGGAAAATCTGATCGCCCAGCTGCCCGGCGAGAAGAAGAATGGCCTGTTCGGAAACCT
GATTGCCCTGAGCCTGGGCCTGACCCCCAACTTCAAGAGCAACTTCGACCTGGCCGAGGATGCCAAACTG
CAGCTGAGCAAGGACACCTACGACGACGACCTGGACAACCTGCTGGCCCAGATCGGCGACCAGTACGCCG
ACCTGTTTCTGGCCGCCAAGAACCTGTCCGACGCCATCCTGCTGAGCGACATCCTGAGAGTGAACACCGA
GATCACCAAGGCCCCCCTGAGCGCCTCTATGATCAAGAGATACGACGAGCACCACCAGGACCTGACCCTG
CTGAAAGCTCTCGTGCGGCAGCAGCTGCCTGAGAAGTACAAAGAGATTTTCTTCGACCAGAGCAAGAACG
GCTACGCCGGCTACATTGACGGCGGAGCCAGCCAGGAAGAGTTCTACAAGTTCATCAAGCCCATCCTGGA
AAAGATGGACGGCACCGAGGAACTGCTCGTGAAGCTGAACAGAGAGGACCTGCTGCGGAAGCAGCGGACC
TTCGACAACGGCAGCATCCCCCACCAGATCCACCTGGGAGAGCTGCACGCCATTCTGCGGCGGCAGGAAG
ATTTTTACCCATTCCTGAAGGACAACCGGGAAAAGATCGAGAAGATCCTGACCTTCCGCATCCCCTACTA
CGTGGGCCCTCTGGCCAGGGGAAACAGCAGATTCGCCTGGATGACCAGAAAGAGCGAGGAAACCATCACC
CCCTGGAACTTCGAGGAAGTGGTGGACAAGGGCGCTTCCGCCCAGAGCTTCATCGAGCGGATGACCAACT
TCGATAAGAACCTGCCCAACGAGAAGGTGCTGCCCAAGCACAGCCTGCTGTACGAGTACTTCACCGTGTA
TAACGAGCTGACCAAAGTGAAATACGTGACCGAGGGAATGAGAAAGCCCGCCTTCCTGAGCGGCGAGCAG
AAAAAGGCCATCGTGGACCTGCTGTTCAAGACCAACCGGAAAGTGACCGTGAAGCAGCTGAAAGAGGACT
ACTTCAAGAAAATCGAGTGCTTCGACTCCGTGGAAATCTCCGGCGTGGAAGATCGGTTCAACGCCTCCCT
GGGCACATACCACGATCTGCTGAAAATTATCAAGGACAAGGACTTCCTGGACAATGAGGAAAACGAGGAC
ATTCTGGAAGATATCGTGCTGACCCTGACACTGTTTGAGGACAGAGAGATGATCGAGGAACGGCTGAAAA
CCTATGCCCACCTGTTCGACGACAAAGTGATGAAGCAGCTGAAGCGGCGGAGATACACCGGCTGGGGCAG
GCTGAGCCGGAAGCTGATCAACGGCATCCGGGACAAGCAGTCCGGCAAGACAATCCTGGATTTCCTGAAG
TCCGACGGCTTCGCCAACAGAAACTTCATGCAGCTGATCCACGACGACAGCCTGACCTTTAAAGAGGACA
TCCAGAAAGCCCAGGTGTCCGGCCAGGGCGATAGCCTGCACGAGCACATTGCCAATCTGGCCGGCAGCCC
CGCCATTAAGAAGGGCATCCTGCAGACAGTGAAGGTGGTGGACGAGCTCGTGAAAGTGATGGGCCGGCAC
AAGCCCGAGAACATCGTGATCGAAATGGCCAGAGAGAACCAGACCACCCAGAAGGGACAGAAGAACAGCC
GCGAGAGAATGAAGCGGATCGAAGAGGGCATCAAAGAGCTGGGCAGCCAGATCCTGAAAGAACACCCCGT
GGAAAACACCCAGCTGCAGAACGAGAAGCTGTACCTGTACTACCTGCAGAATGGGCGGGATATGTACGTG
GACCAGGAACTGGACATCAACCGGCTGTCCGACTACGATGTGGACGCCATCGTGCCTCAGAGCTTTCTGA
AGGACGACTCCATCGACAACAAGGTGCTGACCAGAAGCGACAAGAACCGGGGCAAGAGCGACAACGTGCC
CTCCGAAGAGGTCGTGAAGAAGATGAAGAACTACTGGCGGCAGCTGCTGAACGCCAAGCTGATTACCCAG
AGAAAGTTCGACAATCTGACCAAGGCCGAGAGAGGCGGCCTGAGCGAACTGGATAAGGCCGGCTTCATCA
AGAGACAGCTGGTGGAAACCCGGCAGATCACAAAGCACGTGGCACAGATCCTGGACTCCCGGATGAACAC
TAAGTACGACGAGAATGACAAGCTGATCCGGGAAGTGAAAGTGATCACCCTGAAGTCCAAGCTGGTGTCC
GATTTCCGGAAGGATTTCCAGTTTTACAAAGTGCGCGAGATCAACAACTACCACCACGCCCACGACGCCT
ACCTGAACGCCGTCGTGGGAACCGCCCTGATCAAAAAGTACCCTAAGCTGGAAAGCGAGTTCGTGTACGG
CGACTACAAGGTGTACGACGTGCGGAAGATGATCGCCAAGAGCGAGCAGGAAATCGGCAAGGCTACCGCC
AAGTACTTCTTCTACAGCAACATCATGAACTTTTTCAAGACCGAGATTACCCTGGCCAACGGCGAGATCC
GGAAGCGGCCTCTGATCGAGACAAACGGCGAAACCGGGGAGATCGTGTGGGATAAGGGCCGGGATTTTGC
CACCGTGCGGAAAGTGCTGAGCATGCCCCAAGTGAATATCGTGAAAAAGACCGAGGTGCAGACAGGCGGC
TTCAGCAAAGAGTCTATCCTGCCCAAGAGGAACAGCGATAAGCTGATCGCCAGAAAGAAGGACTGGGACC
CTAAGAAGTACGGCGGCTTCGACAGCCCCACCGTGGCCTATTCTGTGCTGGTGGTGGCCAAAGTGGAAAA
GGGCAAGTCCAAGAAACTGAAGAGTGTGAAAGAGCTGCTGGGGATCACCATCATGGAAAGAAGCAGCTTC
GAGAAGAATCCCATCGACTTTCTGGAAGCCAAGGGCTACAAAGAAGTGAAAAAGGACCTGATCATCAAGC
TGCCTAAGTACTCCCTGTTCGAGCTGGAAAACGGCCGGAAGAGAATGCTGGCCTCTGCCGGCGAACTGCA
GAAGGGAAACGAACTGGCCCTGCCCTCCAAATATGTGAACTTCCTGTACCTGGCCAGCCACTATGAGAAG
CTGAAGGGCTCCCCCGAGGATAATGAGCAGAAACAGCTGTTTGTGGAACAGCACAAGCACTACCTGGACG
AGATCATCGAGCAGATCAGCGAGTTCTCCAAGAGAGTGATCCTGGCCGACGCTAATCTGGACAAAGTGCT
GTCCGCCTACAACAAGCACCGGGATAAGCCCATCAGAGAGCAGGCCGAGAATATCATCCACCTGTTTACC
CTGACCAATCTGGGAGCCCCTGCCGCCTTCAAGTACTTTGACACCACCATCGACCGGAAGAGGTACACCA
GCACCAAAGAGGTGCTGGACGCCACCCTGATCCACCAGAGCATCACCGGCCTGTACGAGACACGGATCGA
CCTGTCTCAGCTGGGAGGCGACAAAAGGCCGGCGGCCACGAAAAAGGCCGGCCAGGCAAAAAAGAAAAAG
TAAGAATTCCTAGAGCTCGCTGATCAGCCTCGACTGTGCCTTCTAGTTGCCAGCCATCTGTTGTTTGCCC
CTCCCCCGTGCCTTCCTTGACCCTGGAAGGTGCCACTCCCACTGTCCTTTCCTAATAAAATGAGGAAATT
GCATCGCATTGTCTGAGTAGGTGTCATTCTATTCTGGGGGGTGGGGTGGGGCAGGACAGCAAGGGGGAGG
ATTGGGAAGAGAATAGCAGGCATGCTGGGGAGCGGCCGCAGGAACCCCTAGTGATGGAGTTGGCCACTCC
CTCTCTGCGCGCTCGCTCGCTCACTGAGGCCGGGCGACCAAAGGTCGCCCGACGCCCGGGCTTTGCCCGG
GCGGCCTCAGTGAGCGAGCGAGCGCGCAGCTGCCTGCAGGGGCGCCTGATGCGGTATTTTCTCCTTACGC
ATCTGTGCGGTATTTCACACCGCATA
[142 nt withheld, positions 6047-6188]
C
[141 nt withheld, positions 6190-6330]
CCTTTGACGTTGGAGTCCACGTTCTTT
[37 nt withheld, positions 6358-6394]
ACCCTATCTCGGGCTATTCTTTTGATTTATAAGGGATTTTGCCGATTTCGGCCTATTGGTTAAAAAATGA
GCTGATTTAACAAAAATTTAACGCGAATTTTAACAAAATATTAACGTTTACAATTTTATGGTGCACTCTC
AGTACAATCTGCTCTGATGCCGCATAGTTAAGCCAGCCCCGACACCCGCCAACACCCGCTGACGCGCCCT
GACGGGCTTGTCTGCTCCCGGCATCCGCTTACAGACAAGCTGTGACCGTCTCCGGGAGCTGCATGTGTCA
GAGGTTTTCACCGTCATCACCGAAACGCGCGAGACGAAAGGGCCTCGTGATACGCCTATTTTTATAGGTT
AATGTCATGATAATAATGGTTTCTTAGACGTCAGGTGGCACTTTTCGGGGAAATGTGCGCGGAACCCCTA
TTTGTTTATTTTTCTAAATACATTCAAATATGTATCCGCTCATGAGACAATAACCCTGATAAATGCTTCA
ATAATATTGAAAAAGGAAGAGTATGAGTATTCAACATTTCCGTGTCGCCCTTATTCCCTTTTTTGCGGCA
TTTTGCCTTCCTGTTTTTGCTCACCCAGAAACGCTGGTGAAAGTAAAAGATGCTGAAGATCAGTTGGGTG
CACGAGTGGGTTACATCGAACTGGATCTCAACAGCGGTAAGATCCTTGAGAGTTTTCGCCCCGAAGAACG
TTTTCCAATGATGAGCACTTTTAAAGTTCTGCTATGTGGCGCGGTATTATCCCGTATTGACGCCGGGCAA
GAGCAACTCGGTCGCCGCATACACTATTCTCAGAATGACTTGGTTGAGTACTCACCAGTCACAGAAAAGC
ATCTTACGGATGGCATGACAGTAAGAGAATTATGCAGTGCTGCCATAACCATGAGTGATAACACTGCGGC
CAACTTACTTCTGACAACGATCGGAGGACCGAAGGAGCTAACCGCTTTTTTGCACAACATGGGGGATCAT
GTAACTCGCCTTGATCGTTGGGAACCGGAGCTGAATGAAGCCATACCAAACGACGAGCGTGACACCACGA
TGCCTGTAGCAATGGCAACAACGTTGCGCAAACTATTAACTGGCGAACTACTTACTCTAGCTTCCCGGCA
ACAATTAATAGACTGGATGGAGGCGGATAAAGTTGCAGGACCACTTCTGCGCTCGGCCCTTCCGGCTGGC
TGGTTTATTGCTGATAAATCTGGAGCCGGTGAGCGTGGAAGCCGCGGTATCATTGCAGCACTGGGGCCAG
ATGGTAAGCCCTCCCGTATCGTAGTTATCTACACGACGGGGAGTCAGGCAACTATGGATGAACGAAATAG
ACAGATCGCTGAGATAGGTGCCTCACTGATTAAGCATTGGTAACTGTCAGACCAAGTTTACTCATATATA
CTTTAGATTGATTTAAAACTTCATTTTTAATTTAAAAGGATCTAGGTGAAGATCCTTTTTGATAATCTCA
TGACCAAAATCCCTTAACGTGAGTTTTCGTTCCACTGAGCGTCAGACCCCGTAGAAAAGATCAAAGGATC
TTCTTGAGATCCTTTTTTTCTGCGCGTAATCTGCTGCTTGCAAACAAAAAAACCACCGCTACCAGCGGTG
GTTTGTTTGCCGGATCAAGAGCTACCAACTCTTTTTCCGAAGGTAACTGGCTTCAGCAGAGCGCAGATAC
CAAATACTGTCCTTCTAGTGTAGCCGTAGTTAGGCCACCACTTCAAGAACTCTGTAGCACCGCCTACATA
CCTCGCTCTGCTAATCCTGTTACCAGTGGCTGCTGCCAGTGGCGATAAGTCGTGTCTTACCGGGTTGGAC
TCAAGACGATAGTTACCGGATAAGGCGCAGCGGTCGGGCTGAACGGGGGGTTCGTGCACACAGCCCAGCT
TGGAGCGAACGACCTACACCGAACTGAGATACCTACAGCGTGAGCTATGAGAAAGCGCCACGCTTCCCGA
AGGGAGAAAGGCGGACAGGTATCCGGTAAGCGGCAGGGTCGGAACAGGAGAGCGCACGAGGGAGCTTCCA
GGGGGAAACGCCTGGTATCTTTATAGTCCTGTCGGGTTTCGCCACCTCTGACTTGAGCGTCGATTTTTGT
GATGCTCGTCAGGGGGGCGGAGCCTATGGAAAAACGCCAGCAACGCGGCCTTTTTACGGTTCCTGGCCTT
TTGCTGGCCTTTTGCTCACATGTGAGGGCCTATTTCCCATGATTCCTTCATATTTGCATATACGATACAA
GGCTGTTAGAGAGATAATTGGAATTAATTTGACTGTAAACACAAAGATATTAGTACAAAATACGTGACGT
AGAAAGTAATAATTTCTTGGGTAGTTTGCAGTTTTAAAATTATGTTTTAAAATGGACTATCATATGCTTA
CCGTAACTTGAAAGTATTTCGATTTCTTGGCTTTATATATCTTGTGGAAAGGACGAAACACCGGGTCTTC
GAGAAGACCTGTTTTAGAGCTAGAAATAGCAAGTTAAAATAAGGCTAGTCCGTTATCAACTTGAAAAAGT
GGCACCGAGTCGGTGCTTTTTTGTTTTAGAGCTAGAAATAGCAAGTTAAAATAAGGCTAGTCCGTTTTTA
GCGCGTGCGCCAATTCTGCAGACAAATGGCTCTAGAGACCGGCGCCGCTACAGGGCGCGTCCCATTCGCC
ATTCAGGCTGCGCAACTGTTGGGAAGGGCGATCGGTGCGGGCCTCTTCGCTATTACGCCAGCTGGCGAAA
GGGGGATGTGCTGCAAGGCGATTAAGTTGGGTAACGCCAGGGTTTTCCCAGTCACGACGTTGTAAAACGA
CGGCCAGTGAGCGCGCGTAATACGACTCACTATAGGGCGAATTGGGTACCGGGCCCCCCCTCGAGGTCCT
CCAGCTTTTGTTCCCTTTAGTGAGGGTTAATTGCGCGCTTGGCGTAATCATGGTCATAGCTGTTTCCTGT
GTGAAATTGTTATCCGCTCACAATTCCACACAACATACGAGCCGGAAGCATAAAGTGTAAAGCCTGGGGT
GCCTAATGAGTGAGCTAACTCACATTAATTGCGTTGCGCTCACTGCCCGCTTTCCACCGGTGGTCTCTG
Features (pLannotate 1.2.2; 27 found; start..end, strand, type, name):
      8..293     +  enhancer       CMV enhancer: human cytomegalovirus immediate early enhancer; contains an 18-bp deletion relative to the standard CMV enhancer
    295..572     +  promoter       chicken β-actin promoter: No description available
    573..801     +  intron         hybrid intron: hybrid between chicken β-actin (CBA) and minute virus of mice (MMV) introns (Gray et al., 2011)
    834..1436    +  CDS            fokIR (fragment): T2F1_PLAOK - Also known as rfoKI. Experimental evidence at protein level: Swiss-Prot protein existence level 1. Recognizes the double-stranded sequence 5'-GGATG-3'/3'-CATCC- 5' and cleaves respectively 14 bases after G-1 and 13 bases before C-1. From Planomicrobium okeanokoites (Planococcus okeanokoites) (Flavobacterium okeanokoites).
   1452..3053    +  CDS            dCas9(N): N-terminal portion of catalytically inactive Streptococcus pyogenes dCas9 carrying the D10A mutation (Zetsche et al., 2015)
   3054..5552    +  CDS            Cas9(C): C-terminal portion of Streptococcus pyogenes Cas9 (Zetsche et al., 2015)
   5553..5600    +  CDS            nucleoplasmin NLS: bipartite nuclear localization signal from nucleoplasmin
   5634..5745    +  polyA_signal   bGH poly(A) signal: bovine growth hormone polyadenylation signal
   5850..5990    +  repeat_region  AAV2 ITR: inverted terminal repeat of adeno-associated virus serotype 2 inverted
   5995..6046    -  misc_feature   bom (fragment): basis of mobility region from pBR322
   6065..6445    +  rep_origin     M13 ori (sequence partly withheld): M13 bacteriophage origin of replication; arrow indicates direction of (+) strand synthesis
   6521..6570    -  misc_feature   bom (fragment): basis of mobility region from pBR322
   6672..6707    -  CDS            rop (fragment): Rop protein, which maintains plasmids at low copy number; rop
   6802..6906    +  promoter       AmpR promoter: bla
   6907..7767    +  CDS            AmpR: β-lactamase; bla; confers resistance to ampicillin, carbenicillin, and related antibiotics
   7938..8526    +  rep_origin     ori: high-copy-number ColE1/pMB1/pBR322/pUC origin of replication
   8588..8828    +  promoter       U6 promoter: RNA polymerase III promoter for human U6 snRNA
   8855..8930    +  misc_RNA       gRNA scaffold: guide RNA scaffold for the Streptococcus pyogenes CRISPR/Cas9 system
   8937..8980    +  misc_RNA       gRNA scaffold (fragment): guide RNA scaffold for the Streptococcus pyogenes CRISPR/Cas9 system
   9026..9044    -  rep_origin     f1 ori (fragment): f1 bacteriophage origin of replication; arrow indicates direction of (+) strand synthesis
   9049..9204    -  CDS            lacZα (fragment): LacZα fragment of β-galactosidase; lacZ fragment
   9212..9230    +  promoter       T7 promoter: promoter for bacteriophage T7 RNA polymerase
   9239..9262    -  misc_feature   MCS (fragment): pBluescript multiple cloning site
   9278..9296    -  promoter       T3 promoter: promoter for bacteriophage T3 RNA polymerase
   9341..9357    -  protein_bind   lac operator: The lac repressor binds to the lac operator to inhibit transcription in E. coli. This inhibition can be relieved by adding lactose or isopropyl-β-D-thiogalactopyranoside (IPTG). lac repressor encoded by lacI
   9365..9395    -  promoter       lac promoter: promoter for the E. coli lac operon
   9410..9431    -  protein_bind   CAP binding site: CAP binding activates transcription in the presence of cAMP. E. coli catabolite activator protein
