[The description below was written by a language model from this plasmid's Addgene catalogue record and pLannotate feature annotations shown in this document.]
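Description:
pX330A_FokI-1x6 is a high-copy mammalian expression CRISPR plasmid of about 9.5 kb, partly derived from the pX330 all-in-one Cas9/gRNA vector. It is propagated in E. coli through a pUC-type ColE1 origin and selected with ampicillin via the bla gene. An M13/f1 phage origin and a single annotated AAV2 ITR are also present, along with short bom and rop fragments that appear to be backbone remnants.

The main payload is a FokI-dCas9 fusion driven by the CBh promoter, annotated here as its component parts: CMV enhancer, chicken β-actin promoter and a hybrid CBA/MVM intron. The open reading frame begins with a fragment of the FokI restriction endonuclease from Planomicrobium (Flavobacterium) okeanokoites. This is followed by Streptococcus pyogenes Cas9 carrying the D10A mutation in its N-terminal portion and described in the record as catalytically dead. The fusion ends in a bipartite nucleoplasmin nuclear localization signal and a bGH polyadenylation signal. Because FokI nuclease domains generally cut only as dimers, such fusions are typically used with paired guides that bring two molecules together at adjacent sites, which increases targeting specificity.

A human U6 Pol III promoter precedes an S. pyogenes gRNA scaffold, with a gap between them where a guide sequence would presumably sit; no specific target is recorded. Downstream lies a partial second scaffold and a lacZα/pBluescript MCS-derived segment with T7, T3 and lac promoter elements. This segment may serve as a stuffer or acceptor region for adding further gRNA cassettes, although the record does not explain it or the "1x6" designation. The associated publication concerns producing knockout mice by microinjecting CRISPR/Cas9 vectors into fertilized oocytes.
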