Addgene plasmid #63606: pX330A_FokI-1x6
Purpose: Expresses FokI-dCas9 and gRNA
Depositing lab: Takashi Yamamoto. Depositing organization: Hiroshima University. Publication: Production of knockout mice by DNA microinjection of various CRISPR/Cas9 vectors into freeze-thawed fertilized oocytes. Nakagawa Y, Sakuma T, Sakamoto T, Ohmuraya M, Nakagata N, Yamamoto T. BMC Biotechnol. 2015 May 22;15(1):33. 10.1186/s12896-015-0144-x PubMed 25997509.
Backbone
  Vector backbone: pUC ori vector
  Vector type: Mammalian Expression, CRISPR
Growth in bacteria
  Bacterial resistance: Ampicillin, 100 μg/mL
  Growth temperature: 37°C
  Growth strain: Stbl3
  Copy number: High Copy
Gene/Insert
  Gene/Insert name: FokI-dCas9
  Species: S. pyogenes and F. okeanokoites
  Promoter: CBh
  Cloning method: Unknown
  Sequencing primers: 5′ T7 (TAATACGACTCACTATAGGG)
Resource information
  A portion of this plasmid was derived from a plasmid made by: Feng Zhang
Terms and licenses: Academic/Nonprofit Terms; Industry Terms: Not Available to Industry
How to cite: pX330A_FokI-1x6 was a gift from Takashi Yamamoto (Addgene plasmid # 63606 ; http://n2t.net/addgene:63606 ; RRID:Addgene_63606)
