>Addgene plasmid #63606 | pX330A_FokI-1x6 | addgene partial sequence | sequence record 113839 | M13pUC-Fwd 5'-CCCAGTCACGACGTTGTAAAACG-3'
CGACTCACTATAGGGCGAATTGGGTACCGGGCCCCCCCTCGAGGTCCTCCAGCTTTTGTTCCCTTTAGTG
AGGGTTAATTGCGCGCTTGGCGTAATCATGGTCATAGCTGTTTCCTGTGTGAAATTGTTATCCGCTCACA
ATTCCACACAACATACGAGCCGGAAGCATAAAGTGTAAAGCCTGGGGTGCCTAATGAGTGAGCTAACTCA
CATTAATTGCGTTGCGCTCACTGCCCGCTTTCCACCGGTGGTCTCTGAGGTACCCGTTACATAACTTACG
GTAAATGGCCCGCCTGGCTGACCGCCCAACGACCCCCGCCCATTGACGTCAATAGTAACGCCAATAGGGA
CTTTCCATTGACGTCAATGGGTGGAGTATTTACGGTAAACTGCCCACTTGGCAGTACATCAAGTGTATCA
TATGCCAAGTACGCCCCCTATTGACGTCAATGACGGTAAATGGCCCGCCTGGCATTGTGCCCAGTACATG
ACCTTATGGGACTTTCCTACTTGGCAGTACATCTACGTATTAGTCATCGCTATTACCATGGTCGAGGTGA
GCCCCACGTTCTGCTTCACTCTCCCCATCTCCCCCCCCTCCCCACCCCCAATTTTGTATTTATTTATTTT
TTAATTATTTTGTGCAGCGATGGGGGC
