>Addgene plasmid #63606 | pX330A_FokI-1x6 | addgene partial sequence | sequence record 113885 | hSpCas9-R1 5'-CGCTCGTGCTTCTTATCCTC-3'
AGCTGTCGTCCACCTTGGCCATCTCGTTGCTGAAGATCTCTTGCAGATAGCAGATCCGGTTCTTCCGTCT
GGTGTATCTTCTTCTGGCGGTTCTCTTCAGCCGGGTGGCCTCGGCTGTTTCGCCGCTGTCGAACAGCAGG
GCTCCGATCAGGTTCTTCTTGATGCTGTGCCGGTCGGTGTTGCCCAGCACCTTGAATTTCTTGCTGGGCA
CCTTGTACTCGTCGGTGATCACGGCCCAGCCCACAGAGTTGGTGCCGATGGCCAGGCCGATGCTGTACTT
CTTGTCGGATCCACCGCCACCGAAATTGATCTCGCCATTGTTAAACTTGCGTCTGACTTCTTCCAGTGTC
AGAGTTCCCGCTTTGATCATTTCTCCACCAATGAGCAGTTCCTCTACGGACAAAACCGCACCATTGCAGT
TCGTAATGTGATTCAACCGTGTGAGCTGGGCCTTATAGTTGCCTTTGAAATGCCCAGAGACAAACAAAAA
CTTAAACTCGGTCACTGATGAAGGATACACTTTCCACCACTCATTTGGATTGATGTGTTTGTTCCTGGTC
TGATTTTCTTCGACATAACGTTGCATCTCATCTGCCTGCCCGATGGGAAGATTGTACCCACCGCTGTAGG
CTTTCGTGTCGACGATCACTCCGTAATCAATCGGGCTCCCCACCGTATAGATTGCTCCGTCGGGTTTTCG
TGATCCACCGAGATGCTTCCCTCGGTATCCATAAACCTTCATAAAGAACTCCATTACCTTCATCTCAAGG
ATTCTGTCTTGAGTCGAGTTCCTAGCAATTTCGATAAGTTCGATGTATTCATGCGGTACGTATTTCAATT
TGTGCCGCAGCTCCGACTTTTTCTCCTCAAGTTCACTCTTCAC
